>Addgene plasmid #77377 | DGKQ gRNA (BRDN0001162275) | addgene full sequence | sequence record 187644 | Addgene Assembled Sequence
CCCGGGTGCAAAGATGGATAAAGTTTTAAACAGAGAGGAATCTTTGCAGCTAATGGACCTTCTAGGTCTT
GAAAGGAGTGGGAATTGGCTCCGGTGCCCGTCAGTGGGCAGAGCGCACATCGCCCACAGTCCCCGAGAAG
TTGGGGGGAGGGGTCGGCAATTGATCCGGTGCCTAGAGAAGGTGGCGCGGGGTAAACTGGGAAAGTGATG
TCGTGTACTGGCTCCGCCTTTTTCCCGAGGGTGGGGGAGAACCGTATATAAGTGCAGTAGTCGCCGTGAA
CGTTCTTTTTCGCAACGGGTTTGCCGCCAGAACACAGGTAAGTGCCGTGTGTGGTTCCCGCGGGCCTGGC
CTCTTTACGGGTTATGGCCCTTGCGTGCCTTGAATTACTTCCACCTGGCTGCAGTACGTGATTCTTGATC
CCGAGCTTCGGGTTGGAAGTGGGTGGGAGAGTTCGAGGCCTTGCGCTTAAGGAGCCCCTTCGCCTCGTGC
TTGAGTTGAGGCCTGGCCTGGGCGCTGGGGCCGCCGCGTGCGAATCTGGTGGCACCTTCGCGCCTGTCTC
GCTGCTTTCGATAAGTCTCTAGCCATTTAAAATTTTTGATGACCTGCTGCGACGCTTTTTTTCTGGCAAG
ATAGTCTTGTAAATGCGGGCCAAGATCTGCACACTGGTATTTCGGTTTTTGGGGCCGCGGGCGGCGACGG
GGCCCGTGCGTCCCAGCGCACATGTTCGGCGAGGCGGGGCCTGCGAGCGCGGCCACCGAGAATCGGACGG
GGGTAGTCTCAAGCTGGCCGGCCTGCTCTGGTGCCTGGCCTCGCGCCGCCGTGTATCGCCCCGCCCTGGG
CGGCAAGGCTGGCCCGGTCGGCACCAGTTGCGTGAGCGGAAAGATGGCCGCTTCCCGGCCCTGCTGCAGG
GAGCTCAAAATGGAGGACGCGGCGCTCGGGAGAGCGGGCGGGTGAGTCACCCACACAAAGGAAAAGGGCC
TTTCCGTCCTCAGCCGTCGCTTCATGTGACTCCACGGAGTACCGGGCGCCGTCCAGGCACCTCGATTAGT
TCTCGAGCTTTTGGAGTACGTCGTCTTTAGGTTGGGGGGAGGGGTTTTATGCGATGGAGTTTCCCCACAC
TGAGTGGGTGGAGACTGAAGTTAGGCCAGCTTGGCACTTGATGTAATTCTCCTTGGAATTTGCCCTTTTT
GAGTTTGGATCTTGGTTCATTCTCAAGCCTCAGACAGTGGTTCAAAGTTTTTTTCTTCCATTTCAGGTGT
CGTGACGTACGGCCACCATGACCGAGTACAAGCCCACGGTGCGCCTCGCCACCCGCGACGACGTCCCCAG
GGCCGTACGCACCCTCGCCGCCGCGTTCGCCGACTACCCCGCCACGCGCCACACCGTCGATCCGGACCGC
CACATCGAGCGGGTCACCGAGCTGCAAGAACTCTTCCTCACGCGCGTCGGGCTCGACATCGGCAAGGTGT
GGGTCGCGGACGACGGCGCCGCCGTGGCGGTCTGGACCACGCCGGAGAGCGTCGAAGCGGGGGCGGTGTT
CGCCGAGATCGGCCCGCGCATGGCCGAGTTGAGCGGTTCCCGGCTGGCCGCGCAGCAACAGATGGAAGGC
CTCCTGGCGCCGCACCGGCCCAAGGAGCCCGCGTGGTTCCTGGCCACCGTCGGAGTCTCGCCCGACCACC
AGGGCAAGGGTCTGGGCAGCGCCGTCGTGCTCCCCGGAGTGGAGGCGGCCGAGCGCGCCGGGGTGCCCGC
CTTCCTGGAGACCTCCGCGCCCCGCAACCTCCCCTTCTACGAGCGGCTCGGCTTCACCGTCACCGCCGAC
GTCGAGGTGCCCGAAGGACCGCGCACCTGGTGCATGACCCGCAAGCCCGGTGCCTGAACGCGTTAAGTCG
ACAATCAACCTCTGGATTACAAAATTTGTGAAAGATTGACTGGTATTCTTAACTATGTTGCTCCTTTTAC
GCTATGTGGATACGCTGCTTTAATGCCTTTGTATCATGCTATTGCTTCCCGTATGGCTTTCATTTTCTCC
TCCTTGTATAAATCCTGGTTGCTGTCTCTTTATGAGGAGTTGTGGCCCGTTGTCAGGCAACGTGGCGTGG
TGTGCACTGTGTTTGCTGACGCAACCCCCACTGGTTGGGGCATTGCCACCACCTGTCAGCTCCTTTCCGG
GACTTTCGCTTTCCCCCTCCCTATTGCCACGGCGGAACTCATCGCCGCCTGCCTTGCCCGCTGCTGGACA
GGGGCTCGGCTGTTGGGCACTGACAATTCCGTGGTGTTGTCGGGGAAATCATCGTCCTTTCCTTGGCTGC
TCGCCTGTGTTGCCACCTGGATTCTGCGCGGGACGTCCTTCTGCTACGTCCCTTCGGCCCTCAATCCAGC
GGACCTTCCTTCCCGCGGCCTGCTGCCGGCTCTGCGGCCTCTTCCGCGTCTTCGCCTTCGCCCTCAGACG
AGTCGGATCTCCCTTTGGGCCGCCTCCCCGCGTCGACTTTAAGACCAATGACTTACAAGGCAGCTGTAGA
TCTTAGCCACTTTTTAAAAGAAAAGGGGGGACTGGAAGGGCTAATTCACTCCCAACGAAGACAAGATCTG
CTTTTTGCTTGTACTGGGTCTCTCTGGTTAGACCAGATCTGAGCCTGGGAGCTCTCTGGCTAACTAGGGA
ACCCACTGCTTAAGCCTCAATAAAGCTTGCCTTGAGTGCTTCAAGTAGTGTGTGCCCGTCTGTTGTGTGA
CTCTGGTAACTAGAGATCCCTCAGACCCTTTTAGTCAGTGTGGAAAATCTCTAGCAGTACGTATAGTAGT
TCATGTCATCTTATTATTCAGTATTTATAACTTGCAAAGAAATGAATATCAGAGAGTGAGAGGAACTTGT
TTATTGCAGCTTATAATGGTTACAAATAAAGCAATAGCATCACAAATTTCACAAATAAAGCATTTTTTTC
ACTGCATTCTAGTTGTGGTTTGTCCAAACTCATCAATGTATCTTATCATGTCTGGCTCTAGCTATCCCGC
CCCTAACTCCGCCCATCCCGCCCCTAACTCCGCCCAGTTCCGCCCATTCTCCGCCCCATGGCTGACTAAT
TTTTTTTATTTATGCAGAGGCCGAGGCCGCCTCGGCCTCTGAGCTATTCCAGAAGTAGTGAGGAGGCTTT
TTTGGAGGCCTAGGGACGTACCCAATTCGCCCTATAGTGAGTCGTATTACGCGCGCTCACTGGCCGTCGT
TTTACAACGTCGTGACTGGGAAAACCCTGGCGTTACCCAACTTAATCGCCTTGCAGCACATCCCCCTTTC
GCCAGCTGGCGTAATAGCGAAGAGGCCCGCACCGATCGCCCTTCCCAACAGTTGCGCAGCCTGAATGGCG
AATGGG
[124 nt withheld, positions 3367-3490]
C
[91 nt withheld, positions 3492-3582]
A
[49 nt withheld, positions 3584-3632]
CCTTTGACGTTGGAGTCCACGTTCTTT
[37 nt withheld, positions 3660-3696]
ACCCTATCTCGGTCTATTCTTTTGATTTATAAGGGATTTTGCCGATTTCGGCCTATTGGTTAAAAAATGA
GCTGATTTAACAAAAATTTAACGCGAATTTTAACAAAATATTAACGCTTACAATTTAGGTGGCACTTTTC
GGGGAAATGTGCGCGGAACCCCTATTTGTTTATTTTTCTAAATACATTCAAATATGTATCCGCTCATGAG
ACAATAACCCTGATAAATGCTTCAATAATATTGAAAAAGGAAGAGTATGAGTATTCAACATTTCCGTGTC
GCCCTTATTCCCTTTTTTGCGGCATTTTGCCTTCCTGTTTTTGCTCACCCAGAAACGCTGGTGAAAGTAA
AAGATGCTGAAGATCAGTTGGGTGCACGAGTGGGTTACATCGAACTGGATCTCAACAGCGGTAAGATCCT
TGAGAGTTTTCGCCCCGAAGAACGTTTTCCAATGATGAGCACTTTTAAAGTTCTGCTATGTGGCGCGGTA
TTATCCCGTATTGACGCCGGGCAAGAGCAACTCGGTCGCCGCATACACTATTCTCAGAATGACTTGGTTG
AGTACTCACCAGTCACAGAAAAGCATCTTACGGATGGCATGACAGTAAGAGAATTATGCAGTGCTGCCAT
AACCATGAGTGATAACACTGCGGCCAACTTACTTCTGACAACGATCGGAGGACCGAAGGAGCTAACCGCT
TTTTTGCACAACATGGGGGATCATGTAACTCGCCTTGATCGTTGGGAACCGGAGCTGAATGAAGCCATAC
CAAACGACGAGCGTGACACCACGATGCCTGTAGCAATGGCAACAACGTTGCGCAAACTATTAACTGGCGA
ACTACTTACTCTAGCTTCCCGGCAACAATTAATAGACTGGATGGAGGCGGATAAAGTTGCAGGACCACTT
CTGCGCTCGGCCCTTCCGGCTGGCTGGTTTATTGCTGATAAATCTGGAGCCGGTGAGCGTGGGTCTCGCG
GTATCATTGCAGCACTGGGGCCAGATGGTAAGCCCTCCCGTATCGTAGTTATCTACACGACGGGGAGTCA
GGCAACTATGGATGAACGAAATAGACAGATCGCTGAGATAGGTGCCTCACTGATTAAGCATTGGTAACTG
TCAGACCAAGTTTACTCATATATACTTTAGATTGATTTAAAACTTCATTTTTAATTTAAAAGGATCTAGG
TGAAGATCCTTTTTGATAATCTCATGACCAAAATCCCTTAACGTGAGTTTTCGTTCCACTGAGCGTCAGA
CCCCGTAGAAAAGATCAAAGGATCTTCTTGAGATCCTTTTTTTCTGCGCGTAATCTGCTGCTTGCAAACA
AAAAAACCACCGCTACCAGCGGTGGTTTGTTTGCCGGATCAAGAGCTACCAACTCTTTTTCCGAAGGTAA
CTGGCTTCAGCAGAGCGCAGATACCAAATACTGTTCTTCTAGTGTAGCCGTAGTTAGGCCACCACTTCAA
GAACTCTGTAGCACCGCCTACATACCTCGCTCTGCTAATCCTGTTACCAGTGGCTGCTGCCAGTGGCGAT
AAGTCGTGTCTTACCGGGTTGGACTCAAGACGATAGTTACCGGATAAGGCGCAGCGGTCGGGCTGAACGG
GGGGTTCGTGCACACAGCCCAGCTTGGAGCGAACGACCTACACCGAACTGAGATACCTACAGCGTGAGCT
ATGAGAAAGCGCCACGCTTCCCGAAGGGAGAAAGGCGGACAGGTATCCGGTAAGCGGCAGGGTCGGAACA
GGAGAGCGCACGAGGGAGCTTCCAGGGGGAAACGCCTGGTATCTTTATAGTCCTGTCGGGTTTCGCCACC
TCTGACTTGAGCGTCGATTTTTGTGATGCTCGTCAGGGGGGCGGAGCCTATGGAAAAACGCCAGCAACGC
GGCCTTTTTACGGTTCCTGGCCTTTTGCTGGCCTTTTGCTCACATGTTCTTTCCTGCGTTATCCCCTGAT
TCTGTGGATAACCGTATTACCGCCTTTGAGTGAGCTGATACCGCTCGCCGCAGCCGAACGACCGAGCGCA
GCGAGTCAGTGAGCGAGGAAGCGGAAGAGCGCCCAATACGCAAACCGCCTCTCCCCGCGCGTTGGCCGAT
TCATTAATGCAGCTGGCACGACAGGTTTCCCGACTGGAAAGCGGGCAGTGAGCGCAACGCAATTAATGTG
AGTTAGCTCACTCATTAGGCACCCCAGGCTTTACACTTTATGCTTCCGGCTCGTATGTTGTGTGGAATTG
TGAGCGGATAACAATTTCACACAGGAAACAGCTATGACCATGATTACGCCAAGCGCGCAATTAACCCTCA
CTAAAGGGAACAAAAGCTGGAGCTGCAAGCTTAATGTAGTCTTATGCAATACTCTTGTAGTCTTGCAACA
TGGTAACGATGAGTTAGCAACATGCCTTACAAGGAGAGAAAAAGCACCGTGCATGCCGATTGGTGGAAGT
AAGGTGGTACGATCGTGCCTTATTAGGAAGGCAACAGACGGGTCTGACATGGATTGGACGAACCACTGAA
TTGCCGCATTGCAGAGATATTGTATTTAAGTGCCTAGCTCGATACATAAACGGGTCTCTCTGGTTAGACC
AGATCTGAGCCTGGGAGCTCTCTGGCTAACTAGGGAACCCACTGCTTAAGCCTCAATAAAGCTTGCCTTG
AGTGCTTCAAGTAGTGTGTGCCCGTCTGTTGTGTGACTCTGGTAACTAGAGATCCCTCAGACCCTTTTAG
TCAGTGTGGAAAATCTCTAGCAGTGGCGCCCGAACAGGGACTTGAAAGCGAAAGGGAAACCAGAGGAGCT
CTCTCGACGCAGGACTCGGCTTGCTGAAGCGCGCACGGCAAGAGGCGAGGGGCGGCGACTGGTGAGTACG
CCAAAAATTTTGACTAGCGGAGGCTAGAAGGAGAGAGATGGGTGCGAGAGCGTCAGTATTAAGCGGGGGA
GAATTAGATCGCGATGGGAAAAAATTCGGTTAAGGCCAGGGGGAAAGAAAAAATATAAATTAAAACATAT
AGTATGGGCAAGCAGGGAGCTAGAACGATTCGCAGTTAATCCTGGCCTGTTAGAAACATCAGAAGGCTGT
AGACAAATACTGGGACAGCTACAACCATCCCTTCAGACAGGATCAGAAGAACTTAGATCATTATATAATA
CAGTAGCAACCCTCTATTGTGTGCATCAAAGGATAGAGATAAAAGACACCAAGGAAGCTTTAGACAAGAT
AGAGGAAGAGCAAAACAAAAGTAAGACCACCGCACAGCAAGCGGCCGCTGATCTTCAGACCTGGAGGAGG
AGATATGAGGGACAATTGGAGAAGTGAATTATATAAATATAAAGTAGTAAAAATTGAACCATTAGGAGTA
GCACCCACCAAGGCAAAGAGAAGAGTGGTGCAGAGAGAAAAAAGAGCAGTGGGAATAGGAGCTTTGTTCC
TTGGGTTCTTGGGAGCAGCAGGAAGCACTATGGGCGCAGCGTCAATGACGCTGACGGTACAGGCCAGACA
ATTATTGTCTGGTATAGTGCAGCAGCAGAACAATTTGCTGAGGGCTATTGAGGCGCAACAGCATCTGTTG
CAACTCACAGTCTGGGGCATCAAGCAGCTCCAGGCAAGAATCCTGGCTGTGGAAAGATACCTAAAGGATC
AACAGCTCCTGGGGATTTGGGGTTGCTCTGGAAAACTCATTTGCACCACTGCTGTGCCTTGGAATGCTAG
TTGGAGTAATAAATCTCTGGAACAGATTTGGAATCACACGACCTGGATGGAGTGGGACAGAGAAATTAAC
AATTACACAAGCTTAATACACTCCTTAATTGAAGAATCGCAAAACCAGCAAGAAAAGAATGAACAAGAAT
TATTGGAATTAGATAAATGGGCAAGTTTGTGGAATTGGTTTAACATAACAAATTGGCTGTGGTATATAAA
ATTATTCATAATGATAGTAGGAGGCTTGGTAGGTTTAAGAATAGTTTTTGCTGTACTTTCTATAGTGAAT
AGAGTTAGGCAGGGATATTCACCATTATCGTTTCAGACCCACCTCCCAACCCCGAGGGGACCCAGAGAGG
GCCTATTTCCCATGATTCCTTCATATTTGCATATACGATACAAGGCTGTTAGAGAGATAATTAGAATTAA
TTTGACTGTAAACACAAAGATATTAGTACAAAATACGTGACGTAGAAAGTAATAATTTCTTGGGTAGTTT
GCAGTTTTAAAATTATGTTTTAAAATGGACTATCATATGCTTACCGTAACTTGAAAGTATTTCGATTTCT
TGGCTTTATATATCTTGTGGAAAGGACGAAACACCGGAGCCAGACGCGGTTCTACGGTTTTAGAGCTAGA
AATAGCAAGTTAAAATAAGGCTAGTCCGTTATCAACTTGAAAAAGTGGCACCGAGTCGGTGCTTTTTTAA
GCTTGGCGTAACTAGATCTTGAGACAAATGGCAGTATTCATCCACAATTTTAAAAGAAAAGGGGGGATTG
GGGGGTACAGTGCAGGGGAAAGAATAGTAGACATAATAGCAACAGACATACAAACTAAAGAATTACAAAA
ACAAATTACAAAAATTCAAAATTTTCGGGTTTATTACAGGGACAGCAGAGATCCACTTTGGCGCCGGCTC
GAGGGGG
Features (pLannotate 1.2.2; 29 found; start..end, strand, type, name):
     14..80      +  CDS            small t antigen (fragment): SV40 (simian virus 40) small t antigen
    106..317     +  promoter       EF-1α core promoter: core promoter for human elongation factor EF-1α
    318..1256    +  intron         EF-1α intron A: intron upstream of the start codon of human EF-1α
   1278..1877    +  CDS            PuroR (fragment): puromycin N-acetyltransferase; pac from Streptomyces; confers resistance to puromycin
   1893..2481    +  misc_feature   WPRE: woodchuck hepatitis virus posttranscriptional regulatory element
   2532..2551    +  misc_feature   cPPT/CTS (fragment): central polypurine tract and central termination sequence of HIV-1
   2553..2786    +  LTR            3' LTR (ΔU3): self-inactivating 3' long terminal repeat (LTR) from HIV-1
   2864..2985    +  polyA_signal   SV40 poly(A) signal: SV40 polyadenylation signal
   3025..3160    +  rep_origin     SV40 ori: SV40 origin of replication
   3181..3199    -  promoter       T7 promoter: promoter for bacteriophage T7 RNA polymerase
   3207..3362    +  CDS            lacZα (fragment): LacZα fragment of β-galactosidase; lacZ fragment
   3367..3795    +  rep_origin     f1 ori (sequence partly withheld): f1 bacteriophage origin of replication; arrow indicates direction of (+) strand synthesis
   3848..3952    +  promoter       AmpR promoter: bla
   3953..4813    +  CDS            AmpR: β-lactamase; bla; confers resistance to ampicillin, carbenicillin, and related antibiotics
   4984..5572    +  rep_origin     ori: high-copy-number ColE1/pMB1/pBR322/pUC origin of replication
   5755..5847    +  CDS            lacI (fragment): lac repressor; lacI; The lac repressor binds to the lac operator to inhibit transcription in E. coli. This inhibition can be relieved by adding lactose or isopropyl-β-D-thiogalactopyranoside (IPTG).
   5860..5881    +  protein_bind   CAP binding site: CAP binding activates transcription in the presence of cAMP. E. coli catabolite activator protein
   5896..5926    +  promoter       lac promoter: promoter for the E. coli lac operon
   5934..5950    +  protein_bind   lac operator: The lac repressor binds to the lac operator to inhibit transcription in E. coli. This inhibition can be relieved by adding lactose or isopropyl-β-D-thiogalactopyranoside (IPTG). lac repressor encoded by lacI
   5995..6013    +  promoter       T3 promoter: promoter for bacteriophage T3 RNA polymerase
   6041..6267    +  promoter       RSV promoter: Rous sarcoma virus enhancer/promoter
   6268..6448    +  LTR            5' LTR (truncated): truncated 5' long terminal repeat (LTR) from HIV-1
   6495..6620    +  misc_feature   HIV-1 Ψ: packaging signal of human immunodeficiency virus type 1
   6604..6967    +  CDS            HIV-1 gag (fragment): gag protein from human immunodeficiency virus 1; gag
   7113..7346    +  misc_feature   RRE: The Rev response element (RRE) of HIV-1 allows for Rev-dependent mRNA export from the nucleus to the cytoplasm.
   7723..7749    +  CDS            Rev (fragment): human immunodeficiency virus 1 (HIV-1) Rev protein; rev; enhances nuclear export of unspliced and incompletely spliced viral mRNAs
   7753..7993    +  promoter       U6 promoter: RNA polymerase III promoter for human U6 snRNA
   8023..8098    +  misc_RNA       gRNA scaffold: guide RNA scaffold for the Streptococcus pyogenes CRISPR/Cas9 system
   8154..8271    +  misc_feature   cPPT/CTS: central polypurine tract and central termination sequence of HIV-1
