[The description below was written by a language model from this plasmid's Addgene catalogue record and pLannotate feature annotations shown in this document.]
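Description:
DGKQ gRNA (BRDN0001162275) is a third-generation lentiviral guide RNA plasmid built on the lentiGuide-Puro backbone and designed to target the human diacylglycerol kinase theta gene (DGKQ, reference transcript NM_001347.3). In bacteria it is maintained as a high-copy plasmid through a ColE1/pUC-type origin and selected with ampicillin via the β-lactamase gene. The backbone also carries an f1 origin, an SV40 origin and poly(A) signal, and remnants of lac and phage promoter elements that play no role in its function.

The lentiviral transfer cassette begins with an RSV promoter fused to a truncated HIV-1 5' LTR, which makes genomic RNA production Tat-independent. This is followed by the Ψ packaging signal with a partial gag sequence, the Rev response element for nuclear export of the full-length transcript, and a cPPT/CTS. It ends in a ΔU3 self-inactivating 3' LTR. Within this unit, a human U6 RNA polymerase III promoter drives the 20-nucleotide DGKQ spacer joined to the Streptococcus pyogenes Cas9 gRNA scaffold. A separate EF-1α promoter with its intron A expresses puromycin N-acetyltransferase, stabilised by a downstream WPRE, so that transduced mammalian cells can be selected with puromycin.

The plasmid does not encode Cas9. It is meant to be used alongside a separate Cas9 vector such as lentiCas9-Blast, or in cells that already express Cas9, to disrupt DGKQ. The guide comes from a human kinome gRNA library designed under optimised rules for on-target activity and reduced off-target effects. It is suited to individual gene knockout or validation of screening hits.
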