Addgene plasmid #77377: DGKQ gRNA (BRDN0001162275)
Purpose: 3rd generation lentiviral gRNA plasmid targeting human DGKQ
Depositing lab: John Doench & David Root. Depositing organization: Broad Institute. Publication: Optimized sgRNA design to maximize activity and minimize off-target effects of CRISPR-Cas9. Doench JG, Fusi N, Sullender M, Hegde M, Vaimberg EW, Donovan KF, Smith I, Tothova Z, Wilen C, Orchard R, Virgin HW, Listgarten J, Root DE. Nat Biotechnol. 2016 Jan 18. doi: 10.1038/nbt.3437. PubMed 26780180.
Backbone
  Vector backbone: lentiGuide-Puro
  Backbone manufacturer: Zhang Lab (Addgene plasmid # 52963)
  Vector type: Mammalian Expression, Lentiviral, CRISPR
  Selectable markers: Puromycin
Growth in bacteria
  Bacterial resistance: Ampicillin, 100 μg/mL
  Growth temperature: 37°C
  Growth strain: DH5alpha
  Copy number: High Copy
Gene/Insert
  Gene/Insert name: DGKQ (alt names: DGKQ; NM_001347.3)
  gRNA/shRNA sequence: GAGCCAGACGCGGTTCTACG
  Species: H. sapiens (human)
  Entrez Gene: DGKQ (a.k.a. DAGK, DAGK4, DAGK7)
  Promoter: hU6
  Cloning method: Unknown
  Sequencing primers: 5′ U6-F; 3′ pS2-R
Terms and licenses: Academic/Nonprofit Terms; Industry Terms: Not Available to Industry
Depositor comments: The gRNA was designed to target the following Genbank reference sequence(s): NM_001347.3. Note that this plasmid does NOT contain Cas9. It should be used in conjunction with lentiCas9-Blast (Addgene #52962) or otherwise with cell lines already expressing Cas9. Browse the full kinome gRNA library at http://www.addgene.org/pooled-library/broadgpp-human-kinome/ or visit http://www.broadinstitute.org/rnai/public/ for detailed protocols and information.
How to cite: DGKQ gRNA (BRDN0001162275) was a gift from John Doench & David Root (Addgene plasmid # 77377 ; http://n2t.net/addgene:77377 ; RRID:Addgene_77377)
