>Addgene plasmid #77377 | DGKQ gRNA (BRDN0001162275) | depositor partial sequence | sequence record 144837 | Target Sequence
GAGCCAGACGCGGTTCTACG
