>Addgene plasmid #77377 | DGKQ gRNA (BRDN0001162275) | addgene partial sequence | sequence record 187643 | hU6-F
TAGAAAGTAATAATTTCTTGGGTAGTTTGCAGTTTTAAAATTATGTTTTAAAATGGACTATCATATGCTT
ACCGTAACTTGAAAGTATTTCGATTTCTTGGCTTTATATATCTTGTGGAAAGGACGAAACACCGGAGCCA
GACGCGGTTCTACGGTTTTAGAGCTAGAAATAGCAAGTTAAAATAAGGCTAGTCCGTTATCAACTTGAAA
AAGTGGCACCGAGTCGGTGCTTTTTTAAGCTTGGCGTAACTAGATCTTGAGACAAATGGCAGTATTCATC
CACAATTTTAAAAGAAAAGGGGGGATTGGGGGGTACAGTGCAGGGGAAAGAATAGTAGACATAATAGCAA
CAGACATACAAACTAAAGAATTACAAAAACAAATTACAAAAATTCAAAATTTTCGGGTTTATTACAGGGA
CAGCAGAGATCCACTTTGGCGCCGGCTCGAGGGGGCCCGGGTGCAAAGATGGATAAAGTTTTAAACAGAG
AGGAATCTTTGCAGCTAATGGACCTTCTAGGTCTTGAAAGGAGTGGGAATTGGCTCCGGTGCCCGTCAGT
GGGCAGAGCG
